>Addgene plasmid #161200 | pDONR221-SLC22A1_STOP | addgene full sequence | sequence record 451007 | Addgene NGS Result
CTTTCCTGCGTTATCCCCTGATTCTGTGGATAACCGTATTACCGCCTTTGAGTGAGCTGATACCGCTCGC
CGCAGCCGAACGACCGAGCGCAGCGAGTCAGTGAGCGAGGAAGCGGAAGAGCGCCCAATACGCAAACCGC
CTCTCCCCGCGCGTTGGCCGATTCATTAATGCAGCTGGCACGACAGGTTTCCCGACTGGAAAGCGGGCAG
TGAGCGCAACGCAATTAATACGCGTACCGCTAGCCAGGAAGAGTTTGTAGAAACGCAAAAAGGCCATCCG
TCAGGATGGCCTTCTGCTTAGTTTGATGCCTGGCAGTTTATGGCGGGCGTCCTGCCCGCCACCCTCCGGG
CCGTTGCTTCACAACGTTCAAATCCGCTCCCGGCGGATTTGTCCTACTCAGGAGAGCGTTCACCGACAAA
CAACAGATAAAACGAAAGGCCCAGTCTTCCGACTGAGCCTTTCGTTTTATTTGATGCCTGGCAGTTCCCT
ACTCTCGCGTTAACGCTAGCATGGATGTTTTCCCAGTCACGACGTTGTAAAACGACGGCCAGTCTTAAGC
TCGGGCCCCAAATAATGATTTTATTTTGACTGATAGTGACCTGTTCGTTGCAACACATTGATGAGCAATG
CTTTTTTATAATGCCAACTTTGTACAAAAAAGCAGGCTCCACCATGCCCACCGTGGACGATATCCTGGAG
CAAGTGGGCGAGAGCGGCTGGTTCCAGAAGCAGGCCTTTCTGATCCTGTGCCTGCTGTCCGCCGCCTTCG
CCCCTATCTGCGTGGGCATCGTGTTCCTGGGCTTTACCCCAGACCACCACTGCCAGAGCCCAGGAGTGGC
AGAGCTGTCTCAGAGATGTGGCTGGAGCCCAGCCGAGGAGCTGAACTACACAGTGCCAGGACTGGGACCT
GCAGGAGAGGCCTTTCTGGGCCAGTGCCGGAGATATGAGGTGGACTGGAACCAGTCTGCCCTGAGCTGCG
TGGATCCTCTGGCCTCCCTGGCCACCAATAGGTCTCACCTGCCACTGGGACCATGCCAGGACGGATGGGT
GTACGATACCCCAGGCAGCTCCATCGTGACAGAGTTCAACCTGGTGTGCGCCGACTCTTGGAAGCTGGAT
CTGTTTCAGAGCTGTCTGAATGCCGGCTTCCTGTTTGGCAGCCTGGGCGTGGGCTATTTCGCCGATAGAT
TTGGCAGGAAGCTGTGCCTGCTGGGAACCGTGCTGGTGAACGCCGTGTCCGGCGTGCTGATGGCCTTCAG
CCCCAATTACATGTCCATGCTGCTGTTTCGCCTGCTGCAGGGCCTGGTGTCTAAGGGCAATTGGATGGCC
GGCTATACCCTGATCACAGAGTTCGTGGGATCCGGATCTAGGAGGACAGTGGCCATCATGTACCAGATGG
CCTTTACCGTGGGACTGGTGGCCCTGACAGGACTGGCATATGCACTGCCACACTGGAGGTGGCTGCAGCT
GGCCGTGTCCCTGCCCACCTTCCTGTTTCTGCTGTACTATTGGTGCGTGCCTGAGAGCCCAAGATGGCTG
CTGTCCCAGAAGAGGAACACAGAGGCCATCAAGATCATGGACCACATCGCCCAGAAGAATGGCAAGCTGC
CCCCTGCCGACCTGAAGATGCTGAGCCTGGAGGAGGATGTGACCGAGAAGCTGAGCCCCTCCTTCGCCGA
CCTGTTTCGGACCCCTCGGCTGAGAAAGAGGACATTCATCCTGATGTACCTGTGGTTTACCGATTCCGTG
CTGTATCAGGGCCTGATCCTGCACATGGGCGCCACATCCGGCAACCTGTACCTGGACTTCCTGTATTCTG
CCCTGGTGGAGATCCCAGGCGCCTTTATCGCCCTGATCACAATCGATCGCGTGGGCCGGATCTACCCCAT
GGCAATGTCTAACCTGCTGGCAGGAGCAGCATGTCTGGTCATGATCTTCATCAGCCCCGACCTGCACTGG
CTGAATATCATCATCATGTGCGTGGGCCGCATGGGCATCACCATCGCCATCCAGATGATCTGTCTGGTGA
ACGCCGAGCTGTATCCTACATTTGTGCGGAATCTGGGCGTGATGGTGTGCTCTAGCCTGTGCGATATCGG
CGGCATCATCACCCCTTTCATCGTGTTTCGCCTGAGGGAAGTGTGGCAGGCCCTGCCACTGATCCTGTTC
GCCGTGCTGGGACTGCTGGCAGCAGGAGTGACCCTGCTGCTGCCTGAGACAAAGGGCGTGGCCCTGCCAG
AGACCATGAAGGATGCCGAGAACCTGGGCAGAAAGGCCAAGCCCAAGGAGAATACAATCTACCTGAAGGT
GCAGACCTCCGAGCCTTCTGGCACATAAGACCCAGCTTTCTTGTACAAAGTTGGCATTATAAGAAAGCAT
TGCTTATCAATTTGTTGCAACGAACAGGTCACTATCAGTCAAAATAAAATCATTATTTGCCATCCAGCTG
ATATCCCCTATAGTGAGTCGTATTACATGGTCATAGCTGTTTCCTGGCAGCTCTGGCCCGTGTCTCAAAA
TCTCTGATGTTACATTGCACAAGATAAAAATATATCATCATGAACAATAAAACTGTCTGCTTACATAAAC
AGTAATACAAGGGGTGTTATGAGCCATATTCAACGGGAAACGTCGAGGCCGCGATTAAATTCCAACATGG
ATGCTGATTTATATGGGTATAAATGGGCTCGCGATAATGTCGGGCAATCAGGTGCGACAATCTATCGCTT
GTATGGGAAGCCCGATGCGCCAGAGTTGTTTCTGAAACATGGCAAAGGTAGCGTTGCCAATGATGTTACA
GATGAGATGGTCAGACTAAACTGGCTGACGGAATTTATGCCTCTTCCGACCATCAAGCATTTTATCCGTA
CTCCTGATGATGCATGGTTACTCACCACTGCGATCCCCGGAAAAACAGCATTCCAGGTATTAGAAGAATA
TCCTGATTCAGGTGAAAATATTGTTGATGCGCTGGCAGTGTTCCTGCGCCGGTTGCATTCGATTCCTGTT
TGTAATTGTCCTTTTAACAGCGATCGCGTATTTCGTCTCGCTCAGGCGCAATCACGAATGAATAACGGTT
TGGTTGATGCGAGTGATTTTGATGACGAGCGTAATGGCTGGCCTGTTGAACAAGTCTGGAAAGAAATGCA
TAAACTTTTGCCATTCTCACCGGATTCAGTCGTCACTCATGGTGATTTCTCACTTGATAACCTTATTTTT
GACGAGGGGAAATTAATAGGTTGTATTGATGTTGGACGAGTCGGAATCGCAGACCGATACCAGGATCTTG
CCATCCTATGGAACTGCCTCGGTGAGTTTTCTCCTTCATTACAGAAACGGCTTTTTCAAAAATATGGTAT
TGATAATCCTGATATGAATAAATTGCAGTTTCATTTGATGCTCGATGAGTTTTTCTAATCAGAATTGGTT
AATTGGTTGTAACACTGGCAGAGCATTACGCTGACTTGACGGGACGGCGCAAGCTCATGACCAAAATCCC
TTAACGTGAGTTACGCGTCGTTCCACTGAGCGTCAGACCCCGTAGAAAAGATCAAAGGATCTTCTTGAGA
TCCTTTTTTTCTGCGCGTAATCTGCTGCTTGCAAACAAAAAAACCACCGCTACCAGCGGTGGTTTGTTTG
CCGGATCAAGAGCTACCAACTCTTTTTCCGAAGGTAACTGGCTTCAGCAGAGCGCAGATACCAAATACTG
TTCTTCTAGTGTAGCCGTAGTTAGGCCACCACTTCAAGAACTCTGTAGCACCGCCTACATACCTCGCTCT
GCTAATCCTGTTACCAGTGGCTGCTGCCAGTGGCGATAAGTCGTGTCTTACCGGGTTGGACTCAAGACGA
TAGTTACCGGATAAGGCGCAGCGGTCGGGCTGAACGGGGGGTTCGTGCACACAGCCCAGCTTGGAGCGAA
CGACCTACACCGAACTGAGATACCTACAGCGTGAGCTATGAGAAAGCGCCACGCTTCCCGAAGGGAGAAA
GGCGGACAGGTATCCGGTAAGCGGCAGGGTCGGAACAGGAGAGCGCACGAGGGAGCTTCCAGGGGGAAAC
GCCTGGTATCTTTATAGTCCTGTCGGGTTTCGCCACCTCTGACTTGAGCGTCGATTTTTGTGATGCTCGT
CAGGGGGGCGGAGCCTATGGAAAAACGCCAGCAACGCGGCCTTTTTACGGTTCCTGGCCTTTTGCTGGCC
TTTTGCTCACATGTT
Features (pLannotate 1.2.2; 10 found; start..end, strand, type, name):
    121..213     +  CDS            lacI (fragment): lac repressor; lacI; The lac repressor binds to the lac operator to inhibit transcription in E. coli. This inhibition can be relieved by adding lactose or isopropyl-β-D-thiogalactopyranoside (IPTG).
    268..295     -  terminator     rrnB T2 terminator: transcription terminator T2 from the E. coli rrnB gene
    427..470     +  terminator     rrnB T1 terminator: Escherichia coli rrnB; transcription terminator T1 from the E. coli rrnB gene
    517..553     -  CDS            lacZα (fragment): LacZα fragment of β-galactosidase; lacZ fragment
    569..668     +  protein_bind   attL1: mutant version of attL; recombination site for the Gateway® LR reaction LR Clonase™
    674..2335    +  CDS            SLC22A1: S22A1_HUMAN - Also known as OCT1. Experimental evidence at protein level: Swiss-Prot protein existence level 1. Translocates a broad array of organic cations with various structures and molecular weights including the model compounds 1- methyl-4-phenylpyridinium (MPP), tetraethylammonium (TEA), N-1- methylnicotinamide (NMN), 4-(4-(dimethylamino)styryl)-N- methylpyridinium (ASP), the endogenous compounds choline, guanidine, histamine, epinephrine, adrenaline, noradrenaline and dopamine, and the drugs quinine, and metformin. The transport of organic cations is inhibited by a broad array of compo
   2340..2439    -  protein_bind   attL2: mutant version of attL; recombination site for the Gateway® LR reaction LR Clonase™
   2457..2475    -  promoter       T7 promoter: promoter for bacteriophage T7 RNA polymerase
   2609..3418    +  CDS            KanR: aminoglycoside phosphotransferase; aph(3')-Ia; confers resistance to kanamycin in bacteria or G418 (Geneticin®) in eukaryotes
   3565..4153    +  rep_origin     ori: high-copy-number ColE1/pMB1/pBR322/pUC origin of replication
