>Addgene plasmid #161200 | pDONR221-SLC22A1_STOP | analyzer sequence | sequence record 312334
CTTTCCTGCGTTATCCCCTGATTCTGTGGATAACCGTATTACCGCCTTTGAGTGAGCTGATACCGCTCGC
CGCAGCCGAACGACCGAGCGCAGCGAGTCAGTGAGCGAGGAAGCGGAAGAGCGCCCAATACGCAAACCGC
CTCTCCCCGCGCGTTGGCCGATTCATTAATGCAGCTGGCACGACAGGTTTCCCGACTGGAAAGCGGGCAG
TGAGCGCAACGCAATTAATACGCGTACCGCTAGCCAGGAAGAGTTTGTAGAAACGCAAAAAGGCCATCCG
TCAGGATGGCCTTCTGCTTAGTTTGATGCCTGGCAGTTTATGGCGGGCGTCCTGCCCGCCACCCTCCGGG
CCGTTGCTTCACAACGTTCAAATCCGCTCCCGGCGGATTTGTCCTACTCAGGAGAGCGTTCACCGACAAA
CAACAGATAAAACGAAAGGCCCAGTCTTCCGACTGAGCCTTTCGTTTTATTTGATGCCTGGCAGTTCCCT
ACTCTCGCGTTAACGCTAGCATGGATGTTTTCCCAGTCACGACGTTGTAAAACGACGGCCAGTCTTAAGC
TCGGGCCCCAAATAATGATTTTATTTTGACTGATAGTGACCTGTTCGTTGCAACACATTGATGAGCAATG
CTTTTTTATAATGCCAACTTTGTACAAAAAAGCAGGCTCCACCATGCCCACCGTGGACGATATCCTGGAG
CAAGTGGGCGAGAGCGGCTGGTTCCAGAAGCAGGCCTTTCTGATCCTGTGCCTGCTGTCCGCCGCCTTCG
CCCCTATCTGCGTGGGCATCGTGTTCCTGGGCTTTACCCCAGACCACCACTGCCAGAGCCCAGGAGTGGC
AGAGCTGTCTCAGAGATGTGGCTGGAGCCCAGCCGAGGAGCTGAACTACACAGTGCCAGGACTGGGACCT
GCAGGAGAGGCCTTTCTGGGCCAGTGCCGGAGATATGAGGTGGACTGGAACCAGTCTGCCCTGAGCTGCG
TGGATCCTCTGGCCTCCCTGGCCACCAATAGGTCTCACCTGCCACTGGGACCATGCCAGGACGGATGGGT
GTACGATACCCCAGGCAGCTCCATCGTGACAGAGTTCAACCTGGTGTGCGCCGACTCTTGGAAGCTGGAT
CTGTTTCAGAGCTGTCTGAATGCCGGCTTCCTGTTTGGCAGCCTGGGCGTGGGCTATTTCGCCGATAGAT
TTGGCAGGAAGCTGTGCCTGCTGGGAACCGTGCTGGTGAACGCCGTGTCCGGCGTGCTGATGGCCTTCAG
CCCCAATTACATGTCCATGCTGCTGTTTCGCCTGCTGCAGGGCCTGGTGTCTAAGGGCAATTGGATGGCC
GGCTATACCCTGATCACAGAGTTCGTGGGATCCGGATCTAGGAGGACAGTGGCCATCATGTACCAGATGG
CCTTTACCGTGGGACTGGTGGCCCTGACAGGACTGGCATATGCACTGCCACACTGGAGGTGGCTGCAGCT
GGCCGTGTCCCTGCCCACCTTCCTGTTTCTGCTGTACTATTGGTGCGTGCCTGAGAGCCCAAGATGGCTG
CTGTCCCAGAAGAGGAACACAGAGGCCATCAAGATCATGGACCACATCGCCCAGAAGAATGGCAAGCTGC
CCCCTGCCGACCTGAAGATGCTGAGCCTGGAGGAGGATGTGACCGAGAAGCTGAGCCCCTCCTTCGCCGA
CCTGTTTCGGACCCCTCGGCTGAGAAAGAGGACATTCATCCTGATGTACCTGTGGTTTACCGATTCCGTG
CTGTATCAGGGCCTGATCCTGCACATGGGCGCCACATCCGGCAACCTGTACCTGGACTTCCTGTATTCTG
CCCTGGTGGAGATCCCAGGCGCCTTTATCGCCCTGATCACAATCGATCGCGTGGGCCGGATCTACCCCAT
GGCAATGTCTAACCTGCTGGCAGGAGCAGCATGTCTGGTCATGATCTTCATCAGCCCCGACCTGCACTGG
CTGAATATCATCATCATGTGCGTGGGCCGCATGGGCATCACCATCGCCATCCAGATGATCTGTCTGGTGA
ACGCCGAGCTGTATCCTACATTTGTGCGGAATCTGGGCGTGATGGTGTGCTCTAGCCTGTGCGATATCGG
CGGCATCATCACCCCTTTCATCGTGTTTCGCCTGAGGGAAGTGTGGCAGGCCCTGCCACTGATCCTGTTC
GCCGTGCTGGGACTGCTGGCAGCAGGAGTGACCCTGCTGCTGCCTGAGACAAAGGGCGTGGCCCTGCCAG
AGACCATGAAGGATGCCGAGAACCTGGGCAGAAAGGCCAAGCCCAAGGAGAATACAATCTACCTGAAGGT
GCAGACCTCCGAGCCTTCTGGCACATAAGACCCAGCTTTCTTGTACAAAGTTGGCATTATAAGAAAGCAT
TGCTTATCAATTTGTTGCAACGAACAGGTCACTATCAGTCAAAATAAAATCATTATTTGCCATCCAGCTG
ATATCCCCTATAGTGAGTCGTATTACATGGTCATAGCTGTTTCCTGGCAGCTCTGGCCCGTGTCTCAAAA
TCTCTGATGTTACATTGCACAAGATAAAATAATATCATCATGAACAATAAAACTGTCTGCTTACATAAAC
AGTAATACAAGGGGTGTTATGAGCCATATTCAACGGGAAACGTCGAGGCCGCGATTAAATTCCAACATGG
ATGCTGATTTATATGGGTATAAATGGGCTCGCGATAATGTCGGGCAATCAGGTGCGACAATCTATCGCTT
GTATGGGAAGCCCGATGCGCCAGAGTTGTTTCTGAAACATGGCAAAGGTAGCGTTGCCAATGATGTTACA
GATGAGATGGTCAGACTAAACTGGCTGACGGAATTTATGCCTCTTCCGACCATCAAGCATTTTATCCGTA
CTCCTGATGATGCATGGTTACTCACCACTGCGATCCCCGGAAAAACAGCATTCCAGGTATTAGAAGAATA
TCCTGATTCAGGTGAAAATATTGTTGATGCGCTGGCAGTGTTCCTGCGCCGGTTGCATTCGATTCCTGTT
TGTAATTGTCCTTTTAACAGCGATCGCGTATTTCGTCTCGCTCAGGCGCAATCACGAATGAATAACGGTT
TGGTTGATGCGAGTGATTTTGATGACGAGCGTAATGGCTGGCCTGTTGAACAAGTCTGGAAAGAAATGCA
TAAACTTTTGCCATTCTCACCGGATTCAGTCGTCACTCATGGTGATTTCTCACTTGATAACCTTATTTTT
GACGAGGGGAAATTAATAGGTTGTATTGATGTTGGACGAGTCGGAATCGCAGACCGATACCAGGATCTTG
CCATCCTATGGAACTGCCTCGGTGAGTTTTCTCCTTCATTACAGAAACGGCTTTTTCAAAAATATGGTAT
TGATAATCCTGATATGAATAAATTGCAGTTTCATTTGATGCTCGATGAGTTTTTCTAATCAGAATTGGTT
AATTGGTTGTAACACTGGCAGAGCATTACGCTGACTTGACGGGACGGCGCAAGCTCATGACCAAAATCCC
TTAACGTGAGTTACGCGTCGTTCCACTGAGCGTCAGACCCCGTAGAAAAGATCAAAGGATCTTCTTGAGA
TCCTTTTTTTCTGCGCGTAATCTGCTGCTTGCAAACAAAAAAACCACCGCTACCAGCGGTGGTTTGTTTG
CCGGATCAAGAGCTACCAACTCTTTTTCCGAAGGTAACTGGCTTCAGCAGAGCGCAGATACCAAATACTG
TTCTTCTAGTGTAGCCGTAGTTAGGCCACCACTTCAAGAACTCTGTAGCACCGCCTACATACCTCGCTCT
GCTAATCCTGTTACCAGTGGCTGCTGCCAGTGGCGATAAGTCGTGTCTTACCGGGTTGGACTCAAGACGA
TAGTTACCGGATAAGGCGCAGCGGTCGGGCTGAACGGGGGGTTCGTGCACACAGCCCAGCTTGGAGCGAA
CGACCTACACCGAACTGAGATACCTACAGCGTGAGCTATGAGAAAGCGCCACGCTTCCCGAAGGGAGAAA
GGCGGACAGGTATCCGGTAAGCGGCAGGGTCGGAACAGGAGAGCGCACGAGGGAGCTTCCAGGGGGAAAC
GCCTGGTATCTTTATAGTCCTGTCGGGTTTCGCCACCTCTGACTTGAGCGTCGATTTTTGTGATGCTCGT
CAGGGGGGCGGAGCCTATGGAAAAACGCCAGCAACGCGGCCTTTTTACGGTTCCTGGCCTTTTGCTGGCC
TTTTGCTCACATGTT
Features (pLannotate 1.2.2; 10 found; start..end, strand, type, name):
    121..213     +  CDS            lacI (fragment): lac repressor; lacI; The lac repressor binds to the lac operator to inhibit transcription in E. coli. This inhibition can be relieved by adding lactose or isopropyl-β-D-thiogalactopyranoside (IPTG).
    268..295     -  terminator     rrnB T2 terminator: transcription terminator T2 from the E. coli rrnB gene
    427..470     +  terminator     rrnB T1 terminator: Escherichia coli rrnB; transcription terminator T1 from the E. coli rrnB gene
    517..553     -  CDS            lacZα (fragment): LacZα fragment of β-galactosidase; lacZ fragment
    569..668     +  protein_bind   attL1: mutant version of attL; recombination site for the Gateway® LR reaction LR Clonase™
    674..2335    +  CDS            SLC22A1: S22A1_HUMAN - Also known as OCT1. Experimental evidence at protein level: Swiss-Prot protein existence level 1. Translocates a broad array of organic cations with various structures and molecular weights including the model compounds 1- methyl-4-phenylpyridinium (MPP), tetraethylammonium (TEA), N-1- methylnicotinamide (NMN), 4-(4-(dimethylamino)styryl)-N- methylpyridinium (ASP), the endogenous compounds choline, guanidine, histamine, epinephrine, adrenaline, noradrenaline and dopamine, and the drugs quinine, and metformin. The transport of organic cations is inhibited by a broad array of compo
   2340..2439    -  protein_bind   attL2: mutant version of attL; recombination site for the Gateway® LR reaction LR Clonase™
   2457..2475    -  promoter       T7 promoter: promoter for bacteriophage T7 RNA polymerase
   2609..3418    +  CDS            KanR: aminoglycoside phosphotransferase; aph(3')-Ia; confers resistance to kanamycin in bacteria or G418 (Geneticin®) in eukaryotes
   3565..4153    +  rep_origin     ori: high-copy-number ColE1/pMB1/pBR322/pUC origin of replication
