[The description below was written by a language model from this plasmid's Addgene catalogue record and pLannotate feature annotations shown in this document.]
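Description:
pDONR221-SLC22A1_STOP is a Gateway entry clone built on the pDONR221 backbone, carrying a codon-optimized open reading frame for human SLC22A1 (also known as OCT1), an organic cation transporter that moves a broad range of substrates including model cations, endogenous amines such as choline and dopamine, and drugs such as metformin. The plasmid is about 4.2 kb, replicates in E. coli at high copy from a ColE1/pUC-type origin, and is selected with kanamycin through an aminoglycoside phosphotransferase (KanR) gene.

The roughly 1.66 kb ORF sits between attL1 and attL2 sites, the product of a BP reaction into the donor vector. These sites allow directional transfer of the insert into any attR-containing destination vector by an LR Clonase reaction. As the name indicates, this version retains a stop codon at the end of the ORF, so it suits expression of the native, untagged protein or N-terminal fusions supplied by the destination vector. A companion clone without the stop codon exists for C-terminal tagging. Upstream rrnB T1 and T2 terminators insulate the cassette from read-through transcription in bacteria. A T7 promoter lies just beyond attL2 in the reverse orientation, and M13 forward and reverse primer sites flank the cassette for sequence verification. The short lacI and lacZα fragments annotated are backbone remnants.

Although catalogued as a mammalian expression vector, the feature table shows no eukaryotic promoter or polyadenylation signal, so expression depends on subcloning into a suitable destination vector. The clone belongs to a consortium collection of solute carrier transporter constructs intended to support SLC research and drug discovery.
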