Addgene plasmid #161200: pDONR221-SLC22A1_STOP
Purpose: Gateway entry clone with codon-optimized ORF sequence for subcloning into custom expression vectors. Contains a STOP codon at the end of the codon-optimized ORF sequence.
Depositing lab: RESOLUTE Consortium & Giulio Superti-Furga. Depositing organization: CeMM Research Center for Molecular Medicine. Publication: The RESOLUTE consortium: unlocking SLC transporters for drug discovery. Superti-Furga G, Lackner D, Wiedmer T, Ingles-Prieto A, Barbosa B, Girardi E, Goldmann U, Gurtl B, Klavins K, Klimek C, Lindinger S, Lineiro-Retes E, Muller AC, Onstein S, Redinger G, Reil D, Sedlyarov V, Wolf G, Crawford M, Everley R, ... Steppan CM. Nat Rev Drug Discov. 2020 Jul;19(7):429-430. doi: 10.1038/d41573-020-00056-6. PubMed 32265506.
Backbone
  Vector backbone: pDONR221
  Backbone manufacturer: ThermoFisher Scientific
  Backbone size w/o insert (bp): 2550
  Vector type: Mammalian Expression
Growth in bacteria
  Bacterial resistance: Kanamycin, 50 μg/mL
  Growth temperature: 37°C
  Growth strain: NEB Stable
  Copy number: High Copy
Gene/Insert
  Gene/Insert name: SLC22A1 (alt name: 1-Oct)
  Species: H. sapiens (human)
  Insert size (bp): 1665
  Entrez Gene: SLC22A1 (a.k.a. HOCT1, OCT1, oct1_cds)
  Cloning method: Gateway Cloning
  Sequencing primers: 5′ M13-fwd; 3′ M13-rev
Terms and licenses: Academic/Nonprofit Terms; Industry Terms
Depositor comments: This plasmid contains a STOP codon at the end of the codon-optimized ORF. For the version of this plasmid that does not contain a STOP codon, please see Addgene plasmid 132034 For more information on the full Resolute plasmid collection, please see www.addgene.org/depositor-collections/re-solute/. Please provide your feedback on this plasmid to the RESOLUTE consortium by filling out their RESOLUTE repository feedback form: https://forms.office.com/Pages/ResponsePage.aspx?id=0e05yklzmkS7rjFGQL4N7z4feCLQvEJAmVcOCM_u885UN1JJRko0Ukg4TVQwNTZLOUxPQVJWT1NHUCQlQCN0PWcu
How to cite: pDONR221-SLC22A1_STOP was a gift from RESOLUTE Consortium & Giulio Superti-Furga (Addgene plasmid # 161200 ; http://n2t.net/addgene:161200 ; RRID:Addgene_161200)
