>Addgene plasmid #161200 | pDONR221-SLC22A1_STOP | depositor partial sequence | sequence record 312335 | Codon-optimized ORF of SLC22A1
ATGCCCACCGTGGACGATATCCTGGAGCAAGTGGGCGAGAGCGGCTGGTTCCAGAAGCAGGCCTTTCTGA
TCCTGTGCCTGCTGTCCGCCGCCTTCGCCCCTATCTGCGTGGGCATCGTGTTCCTGGGCTTTACCCCAGA
CCACCACTGCCAGAGCCCAGGAGTGGCAGAGCTGTCTCAGAGATGTGGCTGGAGCCCAGCCGAGGAGCTG
AACTACACAGTGCCAGGACTGGGACCTGCAGGAGAGGCCTTTCTGGGCCAGTGCCGGAGATATGAGGTGG
ACTGGAACCAGTCTGCCCTGAGCTGCGTGGATCCTCTGGCCTCCCTGGCCACCAATAGGTCTCACCTGCC
ACTGGGACCATGCCAGGACGGATGGGTGTACGATACCCCAGGCAGCTCCATCGTGACAGAGTTCAACCTG
GTGTGCGCCGACTCTTGGAAGCTGGATCTGTTTCAGAGCTGTCTGAATGCCGGCTTCCTGTTTGGCAGCC
TGGGCGTGGGCTATTTCGCCGATAGATTTGGCAGGAAGCTGTGCCTGCTGGGAACCGTGCTGGTGAACGC
CGTGTCCGGCGTGCTGATGGCCTTCAGCCCCAATTACATGTCCATGCTGCTGTTTCGCCTGCTGCAGGGC
CTGGTGTCTAAGGGCAATTGGATGGCCGGCTATACCCTGATCACAGAGTTCGTGGGATCCGGATCTAGGA
GGACAGTGGCCATCATGTACCAGATGGCCTTTACCGTGGGACTGGTGGCCCTGACAGGACTGGCATATGC
ACTGCCACACTGGAGGTGGCTGCAGCTGGCCGTGTCCCTGCCCACCTTCCTGTTTCTGCTGTACTATTGG
TGCGTGCCTGAGAGCCCAAGATGGCTGCTGTCCCAGAAGAGGAACACAGAGGCCATCAAGATCATGGACC
ACATCGCCCAGAAGAATGGCAAGCTGCCCCCTGCCGACCTGAAGATGCTGAGCCTGGAGGAGGATGTGAC
CGAGAAGCTGAGCCCCTCCTTCGCCGACCTGTTTCGGACCCCTCGGCTGAGAAAGAGGACATTCATCCTG
ATGTACCTGTGGTTTACCGATTCCGTGCTGTATCAGGGCCTGATCCTGCACATGGGCGCCACATCCGGCA
ACCTGTACCTGGACTTCCTGTATTCTGCCCTGGTGGAGATCCCAGGCGCCTTTATCGCCCTGATCACAAT
CGATCGCGTGGGCCGGATCTACCCCATGGCAATGTCTAACCTGCTGGCAGGAGCAGCATGTCTGGTCATG
ATCTTCATCAGCCCCGACCTGCACTGGCTGAATATCATCATCATGTGCGTGGGCCGCATGGGCATCACCA
TCGCCATCCAGATGATCTGTCTGGTGAACGCCGAGCTGTATCCTACATTTGTGCGGAATCTGGGCGTGAT
GGTGTGCTCTAGCCTGTGCGATATCGGCGGCATCATCACCCCTTTCATCGTGTTTCGCCTGAGGGAAGTG
TGGCAGGCCCTGCCACTGATCCTGTTCGCCGTGCTGGGACTGCTGGCAGCAGGAGTGACCCTGCTGCTGC
CTGAGACAAAGGGCGTGGCCCTGCCAGAGACCATGAAGGATGCCGAGAACCTGGGCAGAAAGGCCAAGCC
CAAGGAGAATACAATCTACCTGAAGGTGCAGACCTCCGAGCCTTCTGGCACATAA
